>Addgene plasmid #239064 | pcDNA-ApplePy1Highest | addgene full sequence | sequence record 476336 | Addgene NGS Result
AAAATTTAAGCTACAACAAGGCAAGGCTTGACCGACAATTGCATGAAGAATCTGCTTAGGGTTAGGCGTT
TTGCGCTGCTTCGCGATGTACGGGCCAGATATACGCGTTGACATTGATTATTGACTAGTTATTAATAGTA
ATCAATTACGGGGTCATTAGTTCATAGCCCATATATGGAGTTCCGCGTTACATAACTTACGGTAAATGGC
CCGCCTGGCTGACCGCCCAACGACCCCCGCCCATTGACGTCAATAATGACGTATGTTCCCATAGTAACGC
CAATAGGGACTTTCCATTGACGTCAATGGGTGGAGTATTTACGGTAAACTGCCCACTTGGCAGTACATCA
AGTGTATCATATGCCAAGTACGCCCCCTATTGACGTCAATGACGGTAAATGGCCCGCCTGGCATTATGCC
CAGTACATGACCTTATGGGACTTTCCTACTTGGCAGTACATCTACGTATTAGTCATCGCTATTACCATGG
TGATGCGGTTTTGGCAGTACATCAATGGGCGTGGATAGCGGTTTGACTCACGGGGATTTCCAAGTCTCCA
CCCCATTGACGTCAATGGGAGTTTGTTTTGGCACCAAAATCAACGGGACTTTCCAAAATGTCGTAACAAC
TCCGCCCCATTGACGCAAATGGGCGGTAGGCGTGTACGGTGGGAGGTCTATATAAGCAGAGCTCTCTGGC
TAACTAGAGAACCCACTGCTTACTGGCTTATCGAAATTAATACGACTCACTATAGGGAGACCCAAGCTGG
CTAGCGTGCCGCCACCATGGCCTCGAGAATGGTGCAATCTTTCTCTGATCCGCTGCTAGAACTGCTTTCC
GATCACCCGGAATCCCAATATGACTTGCTCGAAACGCGCCATGCGCTGGAAGGGATCGCAGCATATTACG
CTGCCTTGTGCAGCTCAGATGAAGAGAAAGAGAGGATCAGAGAGTTGCATCATGCGATTGGGCTTGCCCA
ACAAAGTGGTGATCTCGATGCCGAAAGTAACGCTGTACTTCAGTATCAAATCGCGGTGACCGAGGCAGCG
CACAATGTGGTCCTTTTGCACTTGCTGAGATATATGGAGCCTATGCTCGCACAGAATATCCGACATAACT
TTGAGCTGCTGTACTCTGGTACGGTGGTTTCCGAGCGGATGTTCCCCGAGGACGGCGCCCTGAAGAGCGA
GGTCAAGAAGGGGCTGAGGCTGAAGGACGGCGGCCACTACGCCGTGGAGGTCAAGACCACCTACAAGGCC
AAGAAGCCCGTGCCCCTGCCCGGCGCCTACATCGTCGACATCATGTTGGACATCGTGTCCCACAACGAGG
ACTACACTATCGTGGAACAGTTCGAACGCGCCGAGGGCCGCCACCCCACCGGCGGCCTGGACGAGCAGTT
CAAGGGAGGTACAGGCGGGAGTCTGGTAAGCAAGGGCGAGGAGGATGACATGGCCATCGTCAAGGAGTTC
ATGCGCTTCAAGGTGCACATGGAGGGCTCCGTTAACGGCCACGAGTTCGAGATCGAAGGCGAGGGCGAGG
GCCGCCCCTACGAGGCCTTTCAGACTGCTAAGCTGAAGGTGACCAAGGGTGGCCCCCTGCCCTTCGCCTG
GGACATCTTATCCCCTCAGTTCATGTACGGCTCCAAGGCCTACATTAAGCACCCAGCCGACATCCCCGAC
TACTTCAAGCTGTCCTTCCCCGAGGGCTTCAGCTGGGAGCGCGTGATGTACTTCGAGGACGGCGGCATTA
TTCACGTTAACCAGGACTCCTCCCTGCAGGACGGCGTATTTATCTACAAGGTGAAGCTGCGCGGCACCAA
CTTCCCCCTCGACGGCCCCGTAATGCAGATGAAGACCATGGGCTGGGAGTCGGGTTGGCGACGAGAGATG
CTGCCGCTCGTGGCCTCCCATCGCACTCGCATATTTGAAGCTATTATGGCAGGAAAACCGGAGGAAGCCA
GGGAAGCGTCACATAGACACTTGGCCTTTATTAAGGAAATCCTGCTGGACCGGTCAAGGGGGGAATCACG
CCGCGAACTCTCATTGAGAAGGCTGGAGCAAAGAGAGAATTGAAAGCTTGGTAAACCGCTGATCAGCCTC
GACTGTGCCTTCTAGTTGCCAGCCATCTGTTGTTTGCCCCTCCCCCGTGCCTTCCTTGACCCTGGAAGGT
GCCACTCCCACTGTCCTTTCCTAATAAAATGAGGAAATTGCATCGCATTGTCTGAGTAGGTGTCATTCTA
TTCTGGGGGGTGGGGTGGGGCAGGACAGCAAGGGGGAGGATTGGGAAGACAATAGCAGGCATGCTGGGGA
TGCGGTGGGCTCTATGGCTTCTGAGGCGGAAAGAACCAGCTGGGGCTCTAGGGGGTATCCCC
[124 nt withheld, positions 2373-2496]
C
[91 nt withheld, positions 2498-2588]
A
[49 nt withheld, positions 2590-2638]
CCTTTGACGTTGGAGTCCACGTTCTTT
[37 nt withheld, positions 2666-2702]
ACCCTATCTCGGTCTATTCTTTTGATTTATAAGGGATTTTGCCGATTTCGGCCTATTGGTTAAAAAATGA
GCTGATTTAACAAAAATTTAACGCGAATTAATTCTGTGGAATGTGTGTCAGTTAGGGTGTGGAAAGTCCC
CAGGCTCCCCAGCAGGCAGAAGTATGCAAAGCATGCATCTCAATTAGTCAGCAACCAGGTGTGGAAAGTC
CCCAGGCTCCCCAGCAGGCAGAAGTATGCAAAGCATGCATCTCAATTAGTCAGCAACCATAGTCCCGCCC
CTAACTCCGCCCATCCCGCCCCTAACTCCGCCCAGTTCCGCCCATTCTCCGCCCCATGGCTGACTAATTT
TTTTTATTTATGCAGAGGCCGAGGCCGCCTCTGCCTCTGAGCTATTCCAGAAGTAGTGAGGAGGCTTTTT
TGGAGGCCTAGGCTTTTGCAAAAAGCTCCCGGGAGCTTGTATATCCATTTTCGGATCTGATCAAGAGACA
GGATGAGGATCGTTTCGCATGATTGAACAAGATGGATTGCACGCAGGTTCTCCGGCCGCTTGGGTGGAGA
GGCTATTCGGCTATGACTGGGCACAACAGACAATCGGCTGCTCTGATGCCGCCGTGTTCCGGCTGTCAGC
GCAGGGGCGCCCGGTTCTTTTTGTCAAGACCGACCTGTCCGGTGCCCTGAATGAACTGCAGGACGAGGCA
GCGCGGCTATCGTGGCTGGCCACGACGGGCGTTCCTTGCGCAGCTGTGCTCGACGTTGTCACTGAAGCGG
GAAGGGACTGGCTGCTATTGGGCGAAGTGCCGGGGCAGGATCTCCTGTCATCTCACCTTGCTCCTGCCGA
GAAAGTATCCATCATGGCTGATGCAATGCGGCGGCTGCATACGCTTGATCCGGCTACCTGCCCATTCGAC
CACCAAGCGAAACATCGCATCGAGCGAGCACGTACTCGGATGGAAGCCGGTCTTGTCGATCAGGATGATC
TGGACGAAGAGCATCAGGGGCTCGCGCCAGCCGAACTGTTCGCCAGGCTCAAGGCGCGCATGCCCGACGG
CGAGGATCTCGTCGTGACCCATGGCGATGCCTGCTTGCCGAATATCATGGTGGAAAATGGCCGCTTTTCT
GGATTCATCGACTGTGGCCGGCTGGGTGTGGCGGACCGCTATCAGGACATAGCGTTGGCTACCCGTGATA
TTGCTGAAGAGCTTGGCGGCGAATGGGCTGACCGCTTCCTCGTGCTTTACGGTATCGCCGCTCCCGATTC
GCAGCGCATCGCCTTCTATCGCCTTCTTGACGAGTTCTTCTGAGCGGGACTCTGGGGTTCGAAATGACCG
ACCAAGCGACGCCCAACCTGCCATCACGAGATTTCGATTCCACCGCCGCCTTCTATGAAAGGTTGGGCTT
CGGAATCGTTTTCCGGGACGCCGGCTGGATGATCCTCCAGCGCGGGGATCTCATGCTGGAGTTCTTCGCC
CACCCCAACTTGTTTATTGCAGCTTATAATGGTTACAAATAAAGCAATAGCATCACAAATTTCACAAATA
AAGCATTTTTTTCACTGCATTCTAGTTGTGGTTTGTCCAAACTCATCAATGTATCTTATCATGTCTGTAT
ACCGTCGACCTCTAGCTAGAGCTTGGCGTAATCATGGTCATAGCTGTTTCCTGTGTGAAATTGTTATCCG
CTCACAATTCCACACAACATACGAGCCGGAAGCATAAAGTGTAAAGCCTGGGGTGCCTAATGAGTGAGCT
AACTCACATTAATTGCGTTGCGCTCACTGCCCGCTTTCCAGTCGGGAAACCTGTCGTGCCAGCTGCATTA
ATGAATCGGCCAACGCGCGGGGAGAGGCGGTTTGCGTATTGGGCGCTCTTCCGCTTCCTCGCTCACTGAC
TCGCTGCGCTCGGTCGTTCGGCTGCGGCGAGCGGTATCAGCTCACTCAAAGGCGGTAATACGGTTATCCA
CAGAATCAGGGGATAACGCAGGAAAGAACATGTGAGCAAAAGGCCAGCAAAAGGCCAGGAACCGTAAAAA
GGCCGCGTTGCTGGCGTTTTTCCATAGGCTCCGCCCCCCTGACGAGCATCACAAAAATCGACGCTCAAGT
CAGAGGTGGCGAAACCCGACAGGACTATAAAGATACCAGGCGTTTCCCCCTGGAAGCTCCCTCGTGCGCT
CTCCTGTTCCGACCCTGCCGCTTACCGGATACCTGTCCGCCTTTCTCCCTTCGGGAAGCGTGGCGCTTTC
TCATAGCTCACGCTATAGGTATCTCAGTTCGGTGTAGGTCGTTCGCTCCAAGCTGGGCTGTGTGCACGAA
CCCCCCGTTCAGCCCGACCGCTGCGCCTTATCCGGTAACTATCGTCTTGAGTCCAACCCGGTAAGACACG
ACTTATCGCCACTGGCAGCAGCCACTGGTAACAGGATTAGCAGAGCGAGGTATGTAGGCGGTGCTACAGA
GTTCTTGAAGTGGTGGCCTAACTACGGCTACACTAGAAGAACAGTATTTGGTATCTGCGCTCTGCTGAAG
CCAGTTACCTTCGGAAAAAGAGTTGGTAGCTCTTGATCCGGCAAACAAACCACCGCTGGTAGCGGTGGTT
TTTTTGTTTGCAAGCAGCAGATTACGCGCAGAAAAAAAGGATCTCAAGAAGATCCTTTGATCTTTTCTAC
GGGGTCTGACGCTCAGTGGAACGAAAACTCACGTTAAGGGATTTTGGTCATGAGATTATCAAAAAGGATC
TTCACCTAGATCCTTTTAAATTAAAAATGAAGTTTTAAATCAATCTAAAGTATATATGAGTAAACTTGGT
CTGACAGTTACCAATGCTTAATCAGTGAGGCACCTATCTCAGCGATCTGTCTATTTCGTTCATCCATAGT
TGCCTGACTCCCCGTCGTGTAGATAACTACGATACGGGAGGGCTTACCATCTGGCCCCAGTGCTGCAATG
ATACCGCGAGACCCACGCTCACCGGCTCCAGATTTATCAGCAATAAACCAGCCAGCCGGAAGGGCCGAGC
GCAGAAGTGGTCCTGCAACTTTATCCGCCTCCATCCAGTCTATTAATTGTTGCCGGGAAGCTAGAGTAAG
TAGTTCGCCAGTTAATAGTTTGCGCAACGTTGTTGCCATTGCTACAGGCATCGTGGTGTCACGCTCGTCG
TTTGGTATGGCTTCATTCAGCTCCGGTTCCCAACGATCAAGGCGAGTTACATGATCCCCCATGTTGTGCA
AAAAAGCGGTTAGCTCCTTCGGTCCTCCGATCGTTGTCAGAAGTAAGTTGGCCGCAGTGTTATCACTCAT
GGTTATGGCAGCACTGCATAATTCTCTTACTGTCATGCCATCCGTAAGATGCTTTTCTGTGACTGGTGAG
TACTCAACCAAGTCATTCTGAGAATAGTGTATGCGGCGACCGAGTTGCTCTTGCCCGGCGTCAATACGGG
ATAATACCGCGCCACATAGCAGAACTTTAAAAGTGCTCATCATTGGAAAACGTTCTTCGGGGCGAAAACT
CTCAAGGATCTTACCGCTGTTGAGATCCAGTTCGATGTAACCCACTCGTGCACCCAACTGATCTTCAGCA
TCTTTTACTTTCACCAGCGTTTCTGGGTGAGCAAAAACAGGAAGGCAAAATGCCGCAAAAAAGGGAATAA
GGGCGACACGGAAATGTTGAATACTCATACTCTTCCTTTTTCAATATTATTGAAGCATTTATCAGGGTTA
TTGTCTCATGAGCGGATACATATTTGAATGTATTTAGAAAAATAAACAAATAGGGGTTCCGCGCACATTT
CCCCGAAAAGTGCCACCTGACGTCGACGGATCGGGAGATCTCCCGATCCCCTATGGTGCACTCTCAGTAC
AATCTGCTCTGATGCCGCATAGTTAAGCCAGTATCTGCTCCCTGCTTGTGTGTTGGAGGTCGCTGAGTAG
TGCGCGAGC
Features (pLannotate 1.2.2; 20 found; start..end, strand, type, name):
    110..489     +  enhancer       CMV enhancer: human cytomegalovirus immediate early enhancer
    490..693     +  promoter       CMV promoter: human cytomegalovirus (CMV) immediate early promoter
    689..722     +  LTR            5' LTR (truncated) (fragment): truncated 5' long terminal repeat (LTR) from HIV-1
    738..756     +  promoter       T7 promoter: promoter for bacteriophage T7 RNA polymerase
   1146..1869    +  CDS            HyPerRed (fragment): red fluorescent genetically encoded indicator for H2O2 ()
   2103..2327    +  polyA_signal   bGH poly(A) signal: bovine growth hormone polyadenylation signal
   2331..2352    +  promoter       SV40 promoter (fragment): SV40 enhancer and early promoter
   2373..2801    +  rep_origin     f1 ori (sequence partly withheld): f1 bacteriophage origin of replication; arrow indicates direction of (+) strand synthesis
   2815..3144    +  promoter       SV40 promoter: SV40 enhancer and early promoter
   3211..4002    +  CDS            neo: KKA2_KLEPN - Also known as kan, nptII. Experimental evidence at protein level: Swiss-Prot protein existence level 1. Resistance to kanamycin, neomycin, paromomycin, ribostamycin, butirosin and gentamicin B. From Klebsiella pneumoniae.
   4026..4184    +  CDS            ble (fragment): BLE_KLEPN - Experimental evidence at protein level: Swiss-Prot protein existence level 1. Binding protein with a strong affinity to the bleomycin family of antibiotics. Binds to CL990; an antimitotic-antibiotic compound. From Klebsiella pneumoniae.
   4179..4300    +  polyA_signal   SV40 poly(A) signal: SV40 polyadenylation signal
   4373..4389    -  protein_bind   lac operator: The lac repressor binds to the lac operator to inhibit transcription in E. coli. This inhibition can be relieved by adding lactose or isopropyl-β-D-thiogalactopyranoside (IPTG). lac repressor encoded by lacI
   4397..4427    -  promoter       lac promoter: promoter for the E. coli lac operon
   4442..4463    -  protein_bind   CAP binding site: CAP binding activates transcription in the presence of cAMP. E. coli catabolite activator protein
   4476..4568    -  CDS            lacI (fragment): lac repressor; lacI; The lac repressor binds to the lac operator to inhibit transcription in E. coli. This inhibition can be relieved by adding lactose or isopropyl-β-D-thiogalactopyranoside (IPTG).
   4751..5339    -  rep_origin     ori: high-copy-number ColE1/pMB1/pBR322/pUC origin of replication
   5510..6370    -  CDS            AmpR: β-lactamase; bla; confers resistance to ampicillin, carbenicillin, and related antibiotics
   6371..6475    -  promoter       AmpR promoter: bla
   6534..6586    -  misc_feature   bom (fragment): basis of mobility region from pBR322
