[The description below was written by a language model from this plasmid's Addgene catalogue record and pLannotate feature annotations shown in this document.]
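Description:
pcDNA-ApplePy1Highest is a mammalian expression plasmid built on the pcDNA3.1 backbone (6,631 nt in the sequenced record) that encodes ApplePy1Highest, described as the highest-affinity version of a red fluorescent, genetically encoded pyruvate biosensor. The 1,272 bp synthetic insert was cloned between XhoI and HindIII sites, both retained. It lies downstream of the human cytomegalovirus immediate-early enhancer and promoter, which drive strong constitutive transcription in mammalian cells, and upstream of the bovine growth hormone polyadenylation signal. A T7 promoter between the CMV promoter and the insert is a standard pcDNA feature that permits in vitro transcription or serves as a sequencing primer site.

The automated annotation labels part of the insert as a fragment of HyPerRed. This most likely reflects sequence similarity in a shared red fluorescent protein module rather than any peroxide-sensing function. The record does not state which pyruvate-binding domain is used. Short hits called as an HIV-1 LTR fragment, a ble fragment and a lacI fragment look like incidental matches to backbone sequence and not functional elements.

In E. coli the plasmid is maintained at high copy through a ColE1/pUC-type origin and selected with ampicillin via the β-lactamase gene. An f1 origin is also present. For mammalian cells, an SV40 early promoter drives a neomycin phosphotransferase gene followed by the SV40 poly(A) signal, allowing G418 selection of stable lines. The stated use is expression of the sensor in mammalian cells, which would support fluorescence imaging of pyruvate.
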