Addgene plasmid #239064: pcDNA-ApplePy1Highest
Purpose: Mammalian expression of highest affinity red fluorescent pyruvate biosensor ApplePy1Highest
Depositing lab: Robert Campbell. Depositing organization: The University of Tokyo. Publication: High-performance genetically-encoded green and red fluorescent biosensors for pyruvate. Imai S, Hario S, Suerte C, Yamaguchi I, Sakoi K, Terai T, Takahashi-Yamashiro K, Campbell RE. bioRxiv 2025.04.17.649293 10.1101/2025.04.17.649293.
Backbone
  Vector backbone: pcDNA3.1
  Vector type: Mammalian Expression
Growth in bacteria
  Bacterial resistance: Ampicillin, 100 μg/mL
  Growth temperature: 37°C
  Growth strain: DH5alpha
  Copy number: High Copy
Gene/Insert
  Gene/Insert name: ApplePy1Highest
  Species: Synthetic
  Insert size (bp): 1272
  Cloning method: Restriction Enzyme; 5′ cloning site XhoI (not destroyed); 3′ cloning site HindIII (not destroyed)
Terms and licenses: Academic/Nonprofit Terms; Industry Terms: Not Available to Industry
Depositor comments: Please visit ttps://doi.org/10.1101/2025.04.17.649293 for bioRxiv preprint.
How to cite: pcDNA-ApplePy1Highest was a gift from Robert Campbell (Addgene plasmid # 239064 ; http://n2t.net/addgene:239064 ; RRID:Addgene_239064)
